Addgene plasmid #226268: pRS313-SCT1-UWOPS872421
Purpose: Plasmid expressing the SCT1 allele from UWOPS87-2421, under control of its native promoter
Depositing lab: Jolanda Van Leeuwen. Depositing organization: Universite de Lausanne (UNIL). Publication: Genetic suppression interactions are highly conserved across genetically diverse yeast isolates. Paltenghi C, van Leeuwen J. G3 (Bethesda). 2025 Mar 3:jkaf047. doi: 10.1093/g3journal/jkaf047. PubMed 40037589.
Backbone
  Vector backbone: pRS313
  Backbone manufacturer: Sikorski and Hieter, 1989, Genetics
  Backbone size w/o insert (bp): 4967
  Vector type: Yeast Expression
  Selectable markers: HIS3
Growth in bacteria
  Bacterial resistance: Ampicillin, 100 μg/mL
  Growth temperature: 37°C
  Growth strain: DH5alpha
  Copy number: High Copy
Gene/Insert
  Gene/Insert name: SCT1 (alt name: YBL011W)
  Species: S. cerevisiae (budding yeast)
  Entrez Gene: SCT1 (a.k.a. YBL011W, GAT2)
  Cloning method: Other
Terms and licenses: Academic/Nonprofit Terms; Industry Terms: Not Available to Industry
Depositor comments: Please visit https://doi.org/10.1101/2024.08.28.610086 for bioRxiv preprint.
How to cite: pRS313-SCT1-UWOPS872421 was a gift from Jolanda Van Leeuwen (Addgene plasmid # 226268 ; http://n2t.net/addgene:226268 ; RRID:Addgene_226268)
