[The description below was written by a language model from this plasmid's Addgene catalogue record and pLannotate feature annotations shown in this document.]
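Description:
pRS313-SCT1-UWOPS872421 is a yeast–E. coli shuttle plasmid built on the pRS313 backbone, a low-copy centromeric vector for Saccharomyces cerevisiae. In yeast it is maintained through a CEN6/ARS element, which keeps the plasmid at roughly chromosomal copy number, and is selected by complementation of histidine auxotrophy through the HIS3 marker and its own promoter. In bacteria it replicates from a high-copy ColE1/pUC-type origin and is selected with ampicillin via the β-lactamase gene. The backbone also carries the usual pBluescript-derived elements: an f1 origin for single-stranded DNA production, the lac promoter/operator and lacZα remnants, and T3 and T7 promoters flanking the multiple cloning site. The small lacI, rop, bom and MRM1 fragments in the annotation are backbone remnants or sequence adjacent to HIS3, not functional payload.

The insert, cloned between the split halves of the polylinker, is a genomic fragment carrying the SCT1 gene (YBL011W, also known as GAT2) as it occurs in the natural isolate UWOPS87-2421. No heterologous promoter is present; expression relies on the native SCT1 promoter, as the record states. The annotated SCT1 open reading frame is followed upstream by intergenic sequence and then by a partial FMT1 coding sequence, which probably reflects the neighbouring chromosomal gene being carried along with the promoter region. No epitope tag or reporter is annotated. The associated study concerns conservation of genetic suppression interactions across diverse yeast isolates, so the plasmid is suited to expressing this strain-specific SCT1 allele at near-physiological levels, for example to compare allele function or test complementation. The record does not list the sequence differences that distinguish this allele from the reference.
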