Features (pLannotate 1.2.2; 22 found; start..end, strand, type, name):
      1..589     +  rep_origin     ori: high-copy-number ColE1/pMB1/pBR322/pUC origin of replication
    772..864     +  CDS            lacI (fragment): lac repressor; lacI; The lac repressor binds to the lac operator to inhibit transcription in E. coli. This inhibition can be relieved by adding lactose or isopropyl-β-D-thiogalactopyranoside (IPTG).
    877..898     +  protein_bind   CAP binding site: CAP binding activates transcription in the presence of cAMP. E. coli catabolite activator protein
    913..943     +  promoter       lac promoter: promoter for the E. coli lac operon
    951..967     +  protein_bind   lac operator: The lac repressor binds to the lac operator to inhibit transcription in E. coli. This inhibition can be relieved by adding lactose or isopropyl-β-D-thiogalactopyranoside (IPTG). lac repressor encoded by lacI
   1012..1030    +  promoter       T3 promoter: promoter for bacteriophage T3 RNA polymerase
   1042..1058    -  misc_feature   MCS (fragment): pBluescript multiple cloning site
   1201..3462    -  CDS            SCT1: GPT1_YEAST - Also known as GAT2 From Saccharomyces cerevisiae (strain ATCC 204508 / S288c) (Baker's yeast).
   3742..4488    -  CDS            FMT1 (fragment): FMT_YEAST - Experimental evidence at protein level: Swiss-Prot protein existence level 1. Formylates methionyl-tRNA in mitochondria and the cytoplasm (PubMed:10781559, PubMed:30409808). Responsible for the formylation of the 8 N-terminally formylated (Nt-formylated) mitochondrial matrix proteins that are encoded by mitochondrial DNA (PubMed:10781559, PubMed:12549912). Nt-formylated proteins in the cytoplasm are strongly up-regulated in stationary phase or upon starvation for specific amino acids (His or Lys) and are targeted for degradation by a PSH1 E3 ubiquitin ligase-mediated fMet/N-end rul
   4489..4526    -  misc_feature   MCS (fragment): pBluescript multiple cloning site
   4535..4553    -  promoter       T7 promoter: promoter for bacteriophage T7 RNA polymerase
   4556..4713    +  CDS            lacZα (fragment): LacZα fragment of β-galactosidase; lacZ fragment
   4717..5145    +  rep_origin     f1 ori (sequence partly withheld): f1 bacteriophage origin of replication; arrow indicates direction of (+) strand synthesis
   5173..5224    -  misc_feature   bom (fragment): basis of mobility region from pBR322
   5432..6094    -  CDS            HIS3: imidazoleglycerol-phosphate dehydratase, required for histidine biosynthesis; S. cerevisiae HIS3; yeast auxotrophic marker
   6095..6282    -  promoter       HIS3 promoter: S. cerevisiae HIS3
   6332..6412    +  CDS            MRM1 (fragment): MRM1_YEAST - Also known as PET56 From Saccharomyces cerevisiae (strain ATCC 204508 / S288c) (Baker's yeast).
   6413..6462    -  misc_feature   bom (fragment): basis of mobility region from pBR322
   6564..6599    -  CDS            rop (fragment): Rop protein, which maintains plasmids at low copy number; rop
   6674..7177    +  misc_feature   CEN/ARS: S. cerevisiae CEN6 centromere fused to an autonomously replicating sequence
   7207..7311    +  promoter       AmpR promoter: bla
   7312..8172    +  CDS            AmpR: β-lactamase; bla; confers resistance to ampicillin, carbenicillin, and related antibiotics
>Addgene plasmid #226268 | pRS313-SCT1-UWOPS872421 | addgene full sequence | sequence record 450355 | Addgene NGS Result
TTGAGATCCTTTTTTTCTGCGCGTAATCTGCTGCTTGCAAACAAAAAAACCACCGCTACCAGCGGTGGTT
TGTTTGCCGGATCAAGAGCTACCAACTCTTTTTCCGAAGGTAACTGGCTTCAGCAGAGCGCAGATACCAA
ATACTGTTCTTCTAGTGTAGCCGTAGTTAGGCCACCACTTCAAGAACTCTGTAGCACCGCCTACATACCT
CGCTCTGCTAATCCTGTTACCAGTGGCTGCTGCCAGTGGCGATAAGTCGTGTCTTACCGGGTTGGACTCA
AGACGATAGTTACCGGATAAGGCGCAGCGGTCGGGCTGAACGGGGGGTTCGTGCACACAGCCCAGCTTGG
AGCGAACGACCTACACCGAACTGAGATACCTACAGCGTGAGCTATGAGAAAGCGCCACGCTTCCCGAAGG
GAGAAAGGCGGACAGGTATCCGGTAAGCGGCAGGGTCGGAACAGGAGAGCGCACGAGGGAGCTTCCAGGG
GGAAACGCCTGGTATCTTTATAGTCCTGTCGGGTTTCGCCACCTCTGACTTGAGCGTCGATTTTTGTGAT
GCTCGTCAGGGGGGCGGAGCCTATGGAAAAACGCCAGCAACGCGGCCTTTTTACGGTTCCTGGCCTTTTG
CTGGCCTTTTGCTCACATGTTCTTTCCTGCGTTATCCCCTGATTCTGTGGATAACCGTATTACCGCCTTT
GAGTGAGCTGATACCGCTCGCCGCAGCCGAACGACCGAGCGCAGCGAGTCAGTGAGCGAGGAAGCGGAAG
AGCGCCCAATACGCAAACCGCCTCTCCCCGCGCGTTGGCCGATTCATTAATGCAGCTGGCACGACAGGTT
TCCCGACTGGAAAGCGGGCAGTGAGCGCAACGCAATTAATGTGAGTTAGCTCACTCATTAGGCACCCCAG
GCTTTACACTTTATGCTTCCGGCTCGTATGTTGTGTGGAATTGTGAGCGGATAACAATTTCACACAGGAA
ACAGCTATGACCATGATTACGCCAAGCTCGAAATTAACCCTCACTAAAGGGAACAAAAGCTGGTACCGGG
CCCCCCCTAAAAAGCCCCTGTGCGAGGGATATACATAAACATTGAGCATTAATATTTACAACTCCCAATG
AGCGATAATGGGTTTATTACATAAATAGAACGGCGAAAGATTTAGTTTCTAGTATCTTCACCGTCAGTAA
ATGGCATCTACGCATCTCCTTCTTTCCCTTCTTCTTCTTCTTCCTCTTCTTCTTCCTCTTCCTCTTCCCT
GGCAGTATTTTCACCAATTCTCTTGTTTAAGACGGCCTGTGCGATTTTACTTGCTAATCCATTTTTTTCC
TCCAAGATTTCGTTTTCTACCTCAAATTCGGAGGAAGAAGAAGGTGCAACGGATGTCGAAGCTAAGGAAG
ACTCTGACTTACGATGAAAAGTAGAAGAGAATAATGGAATGTTAGAGAGGGAATTGTCACTATTGACCAA
TGAGACGCCATCGGAATCTTGGTTATGGTGTTCATAGGCATCGTGGTTGTCACGTTGGCTGATGATAGGT
GATGACGAATCTTTTTCTTGTCTTTTTATTTTCTGTTTTCTTAGCATTTTCCTGCGATTCAATTCTGAGG
TTTTTCGATCTTCTTCCTCTTCATCGATGACGTCGAATTCTTCACGGAGGGCGGCACTATCGAAATCGGG
GAATAATTCGCTTCCAAAGTTATTTACAACTTCGATTATTCTTTCTGCCAGATTTCTACGATCCTTTTGT
AGCTTTTGCAAGCCCTTTGGAGATGTAAGAGATAAAACCAGTGGTCTCAAAGATTTGAAACCATCCATAC
CAATATCATCCACGATTAAGGCTGAATATGTGACTATAACACACGAGATGTAAGACCCGGAAAAAACATA
TATTTTATTCCATGGTTTATGTCTGAGGTAATAAGTGATTAAAACGGACCAAAAGATGTAAAGCAAGGGC
GCAAATCCCATCCCAATCAAGATTTTCCACGTGGCAATGACATCATTAGCCTTTATTTTAACTGTAGACT
TGGACAAAGCGGTACGGGCCTTTTCTTGAGAAATTCTCTTGGCTAGAATGAAGACAGGTGAGAACATAAT
GATACCTGGCATGGCTAACGAAAAGAGGATGCAGAGCCCGATGGATCTAAAAAAAACAAGTCCGAGGTTT
TTTGCGAAATTTACCTTTGCCTCCTCCACAAGGTGATCAGGAAGATTATAGTGTCTCAAGGCGGCATTAT
ATGCCATTATATCTTTGGTCAAGTCCGCTATCTTAGGATCGTTTCTATAGAATTCGTAACCTTTGACCAT
TCTTCTGTTCATTTCCACAATCAAGGGCAACGGTAACTTGGTGCTAAATTGTGTCATATATAGTCTTCCT
ATCGTTTGAACCACCATCAAAGTTTCATAATCAGAACATGTAACGGTAACGGATTGTAAACCCTTCGATA
TGGTATCTAATAACTCTTTCACTGCATCTCTGTTCGTTTCCGGGTTGTGGTACTTGGCGACTAGTTCCTT
CGGTATTTCAATGGGGTCACCAAATTCAACAACCGCTCTCGACCTGAACTTATGTGGATGGAAATAATTC
ATACCACAGGGAACAATCTTAACATTGACGTCAGGATGCTTATCCATGCAACCAAGAGCCATAATCGCCA
CACCTGCTTTCAGGGGCAACAAGTTTGTTCTGTCGTGGGACCCACCTTCAGGAAAGATCCCAATGCAGTT
GTTATGGGCCAAATGCTCAAAAACTCTATGGTAAACGCAAGATTGGTCGACTTTGGCGGCATATTTATAA
GTAGTGCCGGTGAGTAAGGCGGTTTTAATCTCTGGTTTGGCCATTTTGAACTCTTTTCTTAGGGTCAAAC
TCGTGTCACTTTCTATGGACTGGATTTCTCCAAATCCCATTGATTTGGGTAACCCGATGAGACCCTTTGG
CATACAATCAGTCAAGAAATGCGTGTCGTGGCCGATAACTCTCTTGTAGTCTGTTGGATCTACGCGGATA
GTACCTTCTGCCGGTTTCAAATTATCCTGCGGCCTTACCACGCCTATGGCCATGAAGAAACTAGCCAAAA
ACCCTATGGCGGGTTGCTTTAATGAGCTCTCCGCAATCAAGAAGGACACACGTCTGTTGACAGATTTCTT
CACCTCGCCCATAAGGATTACAGGGTCGACGAACTGGTTAGCATGCGGAGCCGCAACAAAGATCACCGGT
CCCTGTTGCGGTACCTTGAAACTGCCCCGGCCTCTGATTTCTCTAAAGAAGCAGTGGAAGATGTTGTACA
ACAGCCATGTGGCGATGGAGTAAAGTATCTTCTTGGTAGCGCTAGGCTCTTGGTAGATGTATGCCTGATC
AGCCGACGTCTTGACGCTTTTGGCCTCGATGGAACTGTAATTCGTAGTTTTCTGTGTGCTCTTGGAAGAG
GCAGATTTCTCCGTGAGTTTTGGTGCAGGCATTTTTTTTTACCCCGATGTAAACGCCCCTGTGCTCTTTT
TACTATATATTTAATTCCGGGCTTCCTACACTTAATTCACTCTGTTATGAACTACAAGCCATTACTAACA
TCAATCTTTCCGAATCATAAATAAACTGCAACTGGGAAAGAAGGCGGGCCTACTTTTCTTTTTCTTCATA
GCGCGTAGGGCTTGGCAGCCATAGTTGTTGAGAGACCGATGGATGAGGGATTGAAAGAAGGGAGAAGAAG
AATACTAAAAGAGGAATGTAGAGCCGGGTTACAGGAAAACTAACTTTTCACTCAGGGCGCCGCATCTTTT
CCGCAGGCGCGCCATGAACTGGCCAGCACGTTCTACGGCGAAACCTTCGAACTGGAGGCGGCTCACACAT
AGTAGTAAGTTGCCGCGACAGGTGACCAAAATACAATCTTTAATATCATCATATTTGAACATGCCCAGTT
TACTGCCATTATCTAGACGTGCGTCTCTCATCACTTTACACTCATGAAACAATATTCGTTTTAATACTGA
ATTTTGAGCGTCCTTTCTTGCCGCTGTCGCTTCTTTGAACGCGTGCAGAGGACCGAGCGTTTCGAGTTTG
TTAAGTAGTTCGGCGGCAGAATCGCGCGCCCAATGAATGCGTTTATCTTCTGTTGTTATACGGTGGGCGT
AACTGGGTTTGTAAGCTGTTGGCGCTTGCACACGGTTCTGTGGTAGATATAACCTCTCACGAAGCGTTCG
GCCCAAAAGTTGGGCGCCAAGGGCGCCCAACTGGTCCATCAGTATGGCAGTCCTCCGAGGCAGGCCCTCA
GAATTGAAATCTGCCGTCGAATCATTGACTCTCCCTTTTGACAGCATTGTTGCGATCGCCAGTGGCTCCG
TCTGCGCTACAATTGCACCATGGTCAAACCGATCCGGATGCAGTGTCTGTATAGTTACACCGGTGTAAGT
GTCACCCTCCAGCAGAGCTCGCTGGATAGGTGCACTGCCTTTATGTCTGGGAAGTAGCGAAGGATGGACG
TTTAGCGCCCACTAGTTCTAGAGCGGCCGCCACCGCGGTGGAGCTCCAATTCGCCCTATAGTGAGTCGTA
TTACAATTCACTGGCCGTCGTTTTACAACGTCGTGACTGGGAAAACCCTGGCGTTACCCAACTTAATCGC
CTTGCAGCACATCCCCCTTTCGCCAGCTGGCGTAATAGCGAAGAGGCCCGCACCGATCGCCCTTCCCAAC
AGTTGCGCAGCCTGAATGGCGAATGG
[124 nt withheld, positions 4717-4840]
C
[91 nt withheld, positions 4842-4932]
A
[49 nt withheld, positions 4934-4982]
CCTTTGACGTTGGAGTCCACGTTCTTT
[37 nt withheld, positions 5010-5046]
ACCCTATCTCGGTCTATTCTTTTGATTTATAAGGGATTTTGCCGATTTCGGCCTATTGGTTAAAAAATGA
GCTGATTTAACAAAAATTTAACGCGAATTTTAACAAAATATTAACGCTTACAATTTCCTGATGCGGTATT
TTCTCCTTACGCATCTGTGCGGTATTTCACACCGCATAGATCCGTCGAGTTCAAGAGAAAAAAAAAGAAA
AAGCAAAAAGAAAAAAGGAAAGCGCGCCTCGTTCAGAATGACACGTATAGAATGATGCATTACCTTGTCA
TCTTCAGTATCATACTGTTCGTATACATACTTACTGACATTCATAGGTATACATATATACACATGTATAT
ATATCGTATGCTGCAGCTTTAAATAATCGGTGTCACTACATAAGAACACCTTTGGTGGAGGGAACATCGT
TGGTACCATTGGGCGAGGTGGCTTCTCTTATGGCAACCGCAAGAGCCTTGAACGCACTCTCACTACGGTG
ATGATCATTCTTGCCTCGCAGACAATCAACGTGGAGGGTAATTCTGCTAGCCTCTGCAAAGCTTTCAAGA
AAATGCGGGATCATCTCGCAAGAGAGATCTCCTACTTTCTCCCTTTGCAAACCAAGTTCGACAACTGCGT
ACGGCCTGTTCGAAAGATCTACCACCGCTCTGGAAAGTGCCTCATCCAAAGGCGCAAATCCTGATCCAAA
CCTTTTTACTCCACGCACGGCCCCTAGGGCCTCTTTAAAAGCTTGACCGAGAGCAATCCCGCAGTCTTCA
GTGGTGTGATGGTCGTCTATGTGTAAGTCACCAATGCACTCAACGATTAGCGACCAGCCGGAATGCTTGG
CCAGAGCATGTATCATATGGTCCAGAAACCCTATACCTGTGTGGACGTTAATCACTTGCGATTGTGTGGC
CTGTTCTGCTACTGCTTCTGCCTCTTTTTCTGGGAAGATCGAGTGCTCTATCGCTAGGGGACCACCCTTT
AAAGAGATCGCAATCTGAATCTTGGTTTCATTTGTAATACGCTTTACTAGGGCTTTCTGCTCTGTCATCT
TTGCCTTCGTTTATCTTGCCTGCTCATTTTTTAGTATATTCTTCGAAGAAATCACATTACTTTATATAAT
GTATAATTCATTATGTGATAATGCCAATCGCTAAGAAAAAAAAAGAGTCATCCGCTAGGTGGAAAAAAAA
AAATGAAAATCATTACCGAGGCATAAAAAAATATAGAGTGTACTAGAGGAGGCCAAGAGTAATAGAAAAA
GAAAATTGCGGGAAAGGACTGTGTTATGACTTCCCTGACTAATGCCGTGTTCAAACGATACCTGGCAGTG
ACTCCTAGCGCTCACCAAGCTCTTAAAACGGGAATTTATGGTGCACTCTCAGTACAATCTGCTCTGATGC
CGCATAGTTAAGCCAGCCCCGACACCCGCCAACACCCGCTGACGCGCCCTGACGGGCTTGTCTGCTCCCG
GCATCCGCTTACAGACAAGCTGTGACCGTCTCCGGGAGCTGCATGTGTCAGAGGTTTTCACCGTCATCAC
CGAAACGCGCGAGACGAAAGGGCCTCGTGATACGCCTATTTTTATAGGTTAATGTCATGATAATAATGGT
TTCTTAGGGTCCTTTTCATCACGTGCTATAAAAATAATTATAATTTAAATTTTTTAATATAAATATATAA
ATTAAAAATAGAAAGTAAAAAAAGAAATTAAAGAAAAAATAGTTTTTGTTTTCCGAAGATGTAAAAGACT
CTAGGGGGATCGCCAACAAATACTACCTTTTATCTTGCTCTTCCTGCTCTCAGGTATTAATGCCGAATTG
TTTCATCTTGTCTGTGTAGAAGACCACACACGAAAATCCTGTGATTTTACATTTTACTTATCGTTAATCG
AATGTATATCTATTTAATCTGCTTTTCTTGTCTAATAAATATATATGTAAAGTACGCTTTTTGTTGAAAT
TTTTTAAACCTTTGTTTATTTTTTTTTCTTCATTCCGTAACTCTTCTACCTTCTTTATTTACTTTCTAAA
ATCCAAATACAAAACATAAAAATAAATAAACACAGAGTAAATTCCCAAATTATTCCATCATTAAAAGATA
CGAGGCGCGTGTAAGTTACAGGCAAGCGATCCGTCAGGTGGCACTTTTCGGGGAAATGTGCGCGGAACCC
CTATTTGTTTATTTTTCTAAATACATTCAAATATGTATCCGCTCATGAGACAATAACCCTGATAAATGCT
TCAATAATATTGAAAAAGGAAGAGTATGAGTATTCAACATTTCCGTGTCGCCCTTATTCCCTTTTTTGCG
GCATTTTGCCTTCCTGTTTTTGCTCACCCAGAAACGCTGGTGAAAGTAAAAGATGCTGAAGATCAGTTGG
GTGCACGAGTGGGTTACATCGAACTGGATCTCAACAGCGGTAAGATCCTTGAGAGTTTTCGCCCCGAAGA
ACGTTTTCCAATGATGAGCACTTTTAAAGTTCTGCTATGTGGCGCGGTATTATCCCGTATTGACGCCGGG
CAAGAGCAACTCGGTCGCCGCATACACTATTCTCAGAATGACTTGGTTGAGTACTCACCAGTCACAGAAA
AGCATCTTACGGATGGCATGACAGTAAGAGAATTATGCAGTGCTGCCATAACCATGAGTGATAACACTGC
GGCCAACTTACTTCTGACAACGATCGGAGGACCGAAGGAGCTAACCGCTTTTTTGCACAACATGGGGGAT
CATGTAACTCGCCTTGATCGTTGGGAACCGGAGCTGAATGAAGCCATACCAAACGACGAGCGTGACACCA
CGATGCCTGTAGCAATGGCAACAACGTTGCGCAAACTATTAACTGGCGAACTACTTACTCTAGCTTCCCG
GCAACAATTAATAGACTGGATGGAGGCGGATAAAGTTGCAGGACCACTTCTGCGCTCGGCCCTTCCGGCT
GGCTGGTTTATTGCTGATAAATCTGGAGCCGGTGAGCGTGGGTCTCGCGGTATCATTGCAGCACTGGGGC
CAGATGGTAAGCCCTCCCGTATCGTAGTTATCTACACGACGGGGAGTCAGGCAACTATGGATGAACGAAA
TAGACAGATCGCTGAGATAGGTGCCTCACTGATTAAGCATTGGTAACTGTCAGACCAAGTTTACTCATAT
ATACTTTAGATTGATTTAAAACTTCATTTTTAATTTAAAAGGATCTAGGTGAAGATCCTTTTTGATAATC
TCATGACCAAAATCCCTTAACGTGAGTTTTCGTTCCACTGAGCGTCAGACCCCGTAGAAAAGATCAAAGG
ATCTTC
